Addgene plasmid #129842: pRDAX-339 C-Tag UnaG[1] L20 {Esp3I(2x)} EBPF2
Purpose: PPI (BiFC/TriFC) assay vector
Depositing lab: Gary Lewin. Depositing organization: Max-Delbrueck-Centrum fuer Molekulare Medizin (MDC).
Backbone
  Vector backbone: custom built
  Vector type: Mammalian Expression
Growth in bacteria
  Bacterial resistance: Ampicillin, 100 μg/mL
  Growth temperature: 37°C
  Growth strain: DH5alpha
  Copy number: High Copy
Gene/Insert
  Gene/Insert name: UnaG
  Species: M. musculus (mouse)
  Cloning method: Restriction Enzyme; 5′ cloning site unknown (unknown if destroyed); 3′ cloning site unknown (unknown if destroyed)
Terms and licenses: Academic/Nonprofit Terms; Industry Terms: Not Available to Industry
How to cite: pRDAX-339 C-Tag UnaG[1] L20 {Esp3I(2x)} EBPF2 was a gift from Gary Lewin (Addgene plasmid # 129842 ; http://n2t.net/addgene:129842 ; RRID:Addgene_129842)
