[The description below was written by a language model from this plasmid's Addgene catalogue record and pLannotate feature annotations shown in this document.]
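Description:
pRDAX-339 C-Tag UnaG[1] L20 {Esp3I(2x)} EBPF2 is a custom-built, 6.2 kb mammalian expression plasmid intended as an acceptor vector for protein–protein interaction assays based on bimolecular or trimolecular fluorescence complementation (BiFC/TriFC). It is maintained in E. coli through a high-copy ColE1/pUC-type origin and selected with ampicillin via the β-lactamase gene and its native promoter. No mammalian selection marker is annotated, which is consistent with transient transfection use.

The expression unit is driven by the human CMV immediate-early enhancer and promoter, followed by a chimeric β-globin/immunoglobulin intron that promotes efficient processing of the transcript. Downstream lies a partial UnaG coding sequence, the "UnaG[1]" split fragment. UnaG is a bilirubin-dependent green fluorescent protein from Japanese eel; the catalogue lists mouse as the insert species, which does not match the annotation. The plasmid name suggests that a gene of interest is inserted through paired Esp3I (type IIS) sites so that the UnaG fragment is joined to its C-terminus through a linker ("L20"), although neither these sites nor the linker is annotated in the feature table, and the catalogue gives the cloning sites as unknown. Fluorescence would be reconstituted only when the fusion partner brings this fragment together with a complementary UnaG fragment carried on another construct.

An EMCV IRES2 following the UnaG fragment directs translation of EBFP2 from the same transcript, providing a blue fluorescent reporter of transfection and expression level independent of complementation. A second chimeric intron, a WPRE and the bGH polyadenylation signal complete the cassette. A T3 promoter, a short β-globin fragment and a rabbit β-globin poly(A) signal further downstream look like backbone remnants.
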