Features (pLannotate 1.2.2; 16 found; start..end, strand, type, name):
    154..531     +  enhancer       CMV enhancer: human cytomegalovirus immediate early enhancer
    533..732     +  promoter       CMV promoter: human cytomegalovirus (CMV) immediate early promoter
    871..1003    +  intron         chimeric intron: chimera between introns from human β-globin and immunoglobulin heavy chain genes
   1109..1357    +  CDS            UnaG (fragment): UnaG is a basic (constitutively fluorescent) green fluorescent protein published in 2013, derived from Anguilla japonica. It has low acid sensitivity. It requires the cofactor bilirubin for fluorescence.
   1374..1960    +  misc_feature   IRES2: internal ribosome entry site (IRES) of the encephalomyocarditis virus (EMCV)
   1961..2680    +  CDS            EBFP2: enhanced blue variant of GFP (Ai et al., 2007) mammalian codon-optimized
   2726..2858    +  intron         chimeric intron: chimera between introns from human β-globin and immunoglobulin heavy chain genes
   2867..3455    +  misc_feature   WPRE: woodchuck hepatitis virus posttranscriptional regulatory element
   3459..3475    +  misc_feature   MCS (fragment): pUC18/19 multiple cloning site
   3488..3599    +  polyA_signal   bGH poly(A) signal: bovine growth hormone polyadenylation signal
   3695..3713    -  promoter       T3 promoter: promoter for bacteriophage T3 RNA polymerase
   3772..3846    +  CDS            HBB (fragment): HBB_PONPY - Experimental evidence at transcript level: Swiss-Prot protein existence level 2. Involved in oxygen transport from the lung to the various peripheral tissues. From Pongo pygmaeus (Bornean orangutan).
   3917..3972    +  polyA_signal   β-globin poly(A) signal: rabbit β-globin polyadenylation signal (Gil and Proudfoot, 1987)
   4351..4939    -  rep_origin     ori: high-copy-number ColE1/pMB1/pBR322/pUC origin of replication
   5110..5970    -  CDS            AmpR: β-lactamase; bla; confers resistance to ampicillin, carbenicillin, and related antibiotics
   5971..6075    -  promoter       AmpR promoter: bla
>Addgene plasmid #129842 | pRDAX-339 C-Tag UnaG[1] L20 {Esp3I(2x)} EBPF2 | addgene full sequence | sequence record 264960 | Addgene NGS Result
CCTGCCTCCAGGCCTCAATATTGGCCATTAGCCATATTATTCATTGGTTATATAGCATAAATCAATATTG
GCTATTGGCCATTGCATACGTTGTATCTATATCATAATATGTACATTTATATTGGCTCATGTCCAATATG
ACCGCCATGTTGGCATTGATTATTGACTAGTTATTAATAGTAATCAATTACGGGGTCATTAGTTCATAGC
CCATATATGGAGTTCCGCGTTACATAACTTACGGTAAATGGCCCGCCTGGCTGACCGCCCAACGACCCCC
GCCCATTGACGTCAATAATGACGTATGTTCCCATAGTAACGCCAATAGGGACTTTCCATTGACGTCAATG
GGTGGAGTATTTACGGTAAACTGCCCACTTGGCAGTACATCAAGTGTATCATATGCCAAGTCCGCCCCCT
ATTGACGTCAATGACGGTAAATGGCCCGCCTGGCATTATGCCCAGTACATGACCTTACGGGACTTTCCTA
CTTGGCAGTACATCTACGTATTAGTCATCGCTATTACCATGGTGATGCGGTTTTGGCAGTACACCAATGG
GCGTGGATAGCGGTTTGACTCACGGGGATTTCCAAGTCTCCACCCCATTGACGTCAATGGGAGTTTGTTT
TGGCACCAAAATCAACGGGACTTTCCAAAATGTCGTAATAACCCCGCCCCGTTGACGCAAATGGGCGGTA
GGCGTGTACGGTGGGAGGTCTATATAAGCAGAGCTCGTTTAGTGAACCGTCAGATCACTAGAAGCTTTAT
TGCGGTAGTTTATCACAGTTAAATTGCTAACGCAGTCAGTGCTTCTGACACAACAGTCTCGAACTTAAGC
TGCAGAAGTTGGTCGTGAGGCACTGGGCAGGTAAGTATCAAGGTTACAAGACAGGTTTAAGGAGACCAAT
AGAAACTGGGCTTGTCGAGACAGAGAAGACTCTTGCGTTTCTGATAGGCACCTATTGGTCTTACTGACAT
CCACTTTGCCTTTCTCTCCACAGGTGTCCACTCCCAGGCCACCCGAGACGCCGAGGCACGCCGTCTCCGG
GAGTCCTGGCGGTGGATCCGGAGGCTCTGGGAGCTCTGCCAGCGGTGGCAGCACCAGTGTCGAAAAGTTC
GTGGGCACATGGAAGATTGCCGATAGCCACAACTTCGGCGAATACCTCAAAGCTATAGGGGCACCAAAAG
AGCTTAGCGATGGTGGAGATGCGACAACTCCCACACTGTACATTAGCCAGAAAGACGGAGACAAGATGAC
TGTCAAGATCGAGAATGGGCCTCCCACCTTTCTGGACACACAGGTTAAGTTCAAACTGGGTGAGGAGTTT
GACGAGTTTCCCAGTGATCGCAGGAAATAAGAATTCAGATCCGCCCCTCTCCCTCCCCCCCCCCTAACGT
TACTGGCCGAAGCCGCTTGGAATAAGGCCGGTGTGCGTTTGTCTATATGTTATTTTCCACCATATTGCCG
TCTTTTGGCAATGTGAGGGCCCGGAAACCTGGCCCTGTCTTCTTGACGAGCATTCCTAGGGGTCTTTCCC
CTCTCGCCAAAGGAATGCAAGGTCTGTTGAATGTCGTGAAGGAAGCAGTTCCTCTGGTAGCTTCTTGAAG
ACAAACAACGTCTGTAGCGACCCTTTGCAGGCAGCGGAACCCCCCACCTGGCGACAGGTGCCTCTGCGGC
CAAAAGCCACGTGTATAAGATACACCTGCAAAGGCGGCACAACCCCAGTGCCACGTTGTGAGTTGGATAG
TTGTGGAAAGAGTCAAATGGCTCTCCTCAAGCGTATTCAACAAGGGGCTGAAGGATGCCCAGAAGGTACC
CCATTGTATGGGATCTGATCTGGGGCCTCGGTACACATGCTTTACATGTGTTTAGTCGAGGTTAAAAAAA
CGTCTAGGCCCCCCGAACCACGGGGACGTGGTTTTCCTTTGAAAAACACGATGATAATATGGCCACAACC
ATGGTGAGCAAGGGCGAGGAGCTGTTCACCGGGGTGGTGCCCATCCTGGTCGAGCTGGACGGCGACGTAA
ACGGCCACAAGTTCAGCGTGAGGGGCGAGGGCGAGGGCGATGCCACCAACGGCAAGCTGACCCTGAAGTT
CATCTGCACCACCGGCAAGCTGCCCGTGCCCTGGCCCACCCTCGTGACCACCCTGAGCCACGGCGTGCAG
TGCTTCGCCCGCTACCCCGACCACATGAAGCAGCACGACTTCTTCAAGTCCGCCATGCCCGAAGGCTACG
TCCAGGAGCGCACCATCTTCTTCAAGGACGACGGCACCTACAAGACCCGCGCCGAGGTGAAGTTCGAGGG
CGACACCCTGGTGAACCGCATCGAGCTGAAGGGCGTCGACTTCAAGGAGGACGGCAACATCCTGGGGCAC
AAGCTGGAGTACAACTTCAACAGCCACAACATCTATATCATGGCCGTCAAGCAGAAGAACGGCATCAAGG
TGAACTTCAAGATCCGCCACAACGTGGAGGACGGCAGCGTGCAGCTCGCCGACCACTACCAGCAGAACAC
CCCCATCGGCGACGGCCCCGTGCTGCTGCCCGACAGCCACTACCTGAGCACCCAGTCCGTGCTGAGCAAA
GACCCCAACGAGAAGCGCGATCACATGGTCCTGCTGGAGTTCCGCACCGCCGCCGGGATCACTCTCGGCA
TGGACGAGCTGTACAAGTAAACCGGTGCTCGAGGTACCGATGAATAGCTAAGGTCGAGGCCGCAGGTAAG
TATCAAGGTTACAAGACAGGTTTAAGGAGACCAATAGAAACTGGGCTTGTCGAGACAGAGAAGACTCTTG
CGTTTCTGATAGGCACCTATTGGTCTTACTGACATCCACTTTGCCTTTCTCTCCACAGGTGTCGACAATC
AACCTCTGGATTACAAAATTTGTGAAAGATTGACTGGTATTCTTAACTATGTTGCTCCTTTTACGCTATG
TGGATACGCTGCTTTAATGCCTTTGTATCATGCTATTGCTTCCCGTATGGCTTTCATTTTCTCCTCCTTG
TATAAATCCTGGTTGCTGTCTCTTTATGAGGAGTTGTGGCCCGTTGTCAGGCAACGTGGCGTGGTGTGCA
CTGTGTTTGCTGACGCAACCCCCACTGGTTGGGGCATTGCCACCACCTGTCAGCTCCTTTCCGGGACTTT
CGCTTTCCCCCTCCCTATTGCCACGGCGGAACTCATCGCCGCCTGCCTTGCCCGCTGCTGGACAGGGGCT
CGGCTGTTGGGCACTGACAATTCCGTGGTGTTGTCGGGGAAGCTGACGTCCTTTCCATGGCTGCTCGCCT
GTGTTGCCACCTGGATTCTGCGCGGGACGTCCTTCTGCTACGTCCCTTCGGCCCTCAATCCAGCGGACCT
TCCTTCCCGCGGCCTGCTGCCGGCTCTGCGGCCTCTTCCGCGTCTTCGCCTTCGCCCTCAGACGAGTCGG
ATCTCCCTTTGGGCCGCCTCCCCGCCTGGAATTCGAGCTCGGTACGATCAGCCTCGACTGTGCCTTCTAG
TTGCCAGCCATCTGTTGTTTGCCCCTCCCCCGTGCCTTCCTTGACCCTGGAAGGTGCCACTCCCACTGTC
CTTTCCTAATAAAATGAGGAAATTGCATCGCATTGTCTGAGTAGGTGTCATTCTATTCTGGGGGGTGGGG
TGGGGCAGGACAGCAAGGGGGAGGATTGGGAAGACAATAGCCCAGCTTTTGTTCCCTTTAGTGAGGGTTA
ATTGCGCGCTTGGCGTAATCATGGTCATAGCTGTTTCCTGTGTGAAATTGTTATCCGCTAATTCACTCCT
CAGGTGCAGGCTGCCTATCAGAAGGTGGTGGCTGGTGTGGCCAATGCCCTGGCTCACAAATACCACTGAG
ATCTTTTTCCCTCTGCCAAAAATTATGGGGACATCATGAAGCCCCTTGAGCATCTGACTTCTGGCTAATA
AAGGAAATTTATTTTCATTGCAATAGTGTGTTGGAATTTTTTGTGTCTCTCACTCGGAAGGACATATGGG
AGGGCAAATCATTTAAAACATCAGAATGAGTATTTGGTTTAGAGTTTGGCAACATATGCCCATATGCTGG
CTGCCATGAACAAAGGTTGGCTATAAAGAGGTCATCAGTATATGAAACAGCCCCCTGCTGTCCATTCCTT
ATTCCATAGAAAAGCCTTGACTTGAGGTTAGATTTTTTTTATATTTTGTTTTGTGTTATTTTTTTCTTTA
ACATCCCTAAAATTTTCCTTACATGTTTTACTAGCCAGATTTTTCCTCCTCTCCTGACTACTCCCAGTCA
TAGCTGTCCCTCTTCTCTTATGGAGATCGGCCGGCCGCCGGCGTCGACGCGCGCGGCCGCGGCGCGCCGT
TGCTGGCGTTTTTCCATAGGCTCCGCCCCCCTGACGAGCATCACAAAAATCGACGCTCAAGTCAGAGGTG
GCGAAACCCGACAGGACTATAAAGATACCAGGCGTTTCCCCCTGGAAGCTCCCTCGTGCGCTCTCCTGTT
CCGACCCTGCCGCTTACCGGATACCTGTCCGCCTTTCTCCCTTCGGGAAGCGTGGCGCTTTCTCATAGCT
CACGCTGTAGGTATCTCAGTTCGGTGTAGGTCGTTCGCTCCAAGCTGGGCTGTGTGCACGAACCCCCCGT
TCAGCCCGACCGCTGCGCCTTATCCGGTAACTATCGTCTTGAGTCCAACCCGGTAAGACACGACTTATCG
CCACTGGCAGCAGCCACTGGTAACAGGATTAGCAGAGCGAGGTATGTAGGCGGTGCTACAGAGTTCTTGA
AGTGGTGGCCTAACTACGGCTACACTAGAAGAACAGTATTTGGTATCTGCGCTCTGCTGAAGCCAGTTAC
CTTCGGAAAAAGAGTTGGTAGCTCTTGATCCGGCAAACAAACCACCGCTGGTAGCGGTGGTTTTTTTGTT
TGCAAGCAGCAGATTACGCGCAGAAAAAAAGGATCTCAAGAAGATCCTTTGATCTTTTCTACGGGGTCTG
ACGCTCAGTGGAACGAAAACTCACGTTAAGGGATTTTGGTCATGAGATTATCAAAAAGGATCTTCACCTA
GATCCTTTTAAATTAAAAATGAAGTTTTAAATCAATCTAAAGTATATATGAGTAAACTTGGTCTGACAGT
TACCAATGCTTAATCAGTGAGGCACCTATCTCAGCGATCTGTCTATTTCGTTCATCCATAGTTGCCTGAC
TCCCCGTCGTGTAGATAACTACGATACGGGAGGGCTTACCATCTGGCCCCAGTGCTGCAATGATACCGCG
AGACCCACGCTCACCGGCTCCAGATTTATCAGCAATAAACCAGCCAGCCGGAAGGGCCGAGCGCAGAAGT
GGTCCTGCAACTTTATCCGCCTCCATCCAGTCTATTAATTGTTGCCGGGAAGCTAGAGTAAGTAGTTCGC
CAGTTAATAGTTTGCGCAACGTTGTTGCCATTGCTACAGGCATCGTGGTGTCACGCTCGTCGTTTGGTAT
GGCTTCATTCAGCTCCGGTTCCCAACGATCAAGGCGAGTTACATGATCCCCCATGTTGTGCAAAAAAGCG
GTTAGCTCCTTCGGTCCTCCGATCGTTGTCAGAAGTAAGTTGGCCGCAGTGTTATCACTCATGGTTATGG
CAGCACTGCATAATTCTCTTACTGTCATGCCATCCGTAAGATGCTTTTCTGTGACTGGTGAGTACTCAAC
CAAGTCATTCTGAGAATAGTGTATGCGGCGACCGAGTTGCTCTTGCCCGGCGTCAATACGGGATAATACC
GCGCCACATAGCAGAACTTTAAAAGTGCTCATCATTGGAAAACGTTCTTCGGGGCGAAAACTCTCAAGGA
TCTTACCGCTGTTGAGATCCAGTTCGATGTAACCCACTCGTGCACCCAACTGATCTTCAGCATCTTTTAC
TTTCACCAGCGTTTCTGGGTGAGCAAAAACAGGAAGGCAAAATGCCGCAAAAAAGGGAATAAGGGCGACA
CGGAAATGTTGAATACTCATACTCTTCCTTTTTCAATATTATTGAAGCATTTATCAGGGTTATTGTCTCA
TGAGCGGATACATATTTGAATGTATTTAGAAAAATAAACAAATAGGGGTTCCGCGCACATTTCCCCGAAA
AGTGCCACCTGACGTCTAAGAAACCATTATTATCATGACATTAACCTATAAAAATAGGCGTATCACGAGG
CCCTTTCGTCTACGCGCGCGCCGGCGGCGCGCCGTCGACGGCCGGCCGCGGCCGCG
